Addgene plasmid #147677: pAc5.1B-lambdaN-HA-DmPAN3-T408FC421FI555F_U
Purpose: Insect Expression of DmPAN3-T408FC421FI555F
Depositing lab: Elisa Izaurralde. Depositing organization: Max Planck Institute for Developmental Biology. Publication: Structure of the PAN3 pseudokinase reveals the basis for interactions with the PAN2 deadenylase and the GW182 proteins. Christie M, Boland A, Huntzinger E, Weichenrieder O, Izaurralde E. Mol Cell. 2013 Aug 8;51(3):360-73. doi: 10.1016/j.molcel.2013.07.011. PubMed 23932717.
Backbone
  Vector backbone: Unknown
  Vector type: Insect Expression
Growth in bacteria
  Bacterial resistance: Ampicillin, 100 μg/mL
  Growth temperature: 37°C
  Growth strain: DH5alpha
  Copy number: Low Copy
Gene/Insert
  Gene/Insert name: DmPAN3-T408FC421FI555F
  Species: D. melanogaster (fly)
  Entrez Gene: CG11486 (a.k.a. Dmel_CG11486, Dmel\CG11486, PAN3)
  Cloning method: Unknown
Terms and licenses: Academic/Nonprofit Terms; Industry Terms: Not Available to Industry
Depositor comments: ORF extracted from the NCBI: LD14901 Plasmids from this collection were made available to the research community and donated after the lab closed. Please note that the sequence provided by the depositing laboratory may be theoretical/predicted or based on Sanger sequencing results. There may be discrepancies between sequencing results obtained by Addgene and the depositor sequence. If an Addgene verified sequence is not available, please contact before placing your order to request that our lab fully sequence the plasmid.
How to cite: pAc5.1B-lambdaN-HA-DmPAN3-T408FC421FI555F_U was a gift from Elisa Izaurralde (Addgene plasmid # 147677 ; http://n2t.net/addgene:147677 ; RRID:Addgene_147677)
