[The description below was written by a language model from this plasmid's Addgene catalogue record and pLannotate feature annotations shown in this document.]
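Description:
pAc5.1B-lambdaN-HA-DmPAN3-T408FC421FI555F_U is a 7,846-nt insect expression plasmid for producing a mutant form of Drosophila melanogaster PAN3 (CG11486) in fly cells. The catalogue lists the backbone as unknown, although the name and the annotated parts point to a pAc5.1B-type vector. It is propagated in E. coli through a ColE1/pUC-type origin and selected with ampicillin via the β-lactamase gene and its bla promoter. The origin is annotated as a high-copy type, whereas the catalogue entry records the plasmid as low copy. A tetracycline-resistance fragment and a short SV40 large T antigen fragment are also annotated; as fragments, they are probably non-functional backbone remnants.

Expression is driven by the strong, constitutive Drosophila actin 5C (Ac5) promoter and terminated by an SV40 polyadenylation signal. The open reading frame begins with a short fragment of the bacteriophage lambda N protein, followed by an HA epitope (annotated as a partial 3xHA match, consistent with a single tag), and then the PAN3 coding sequence, which according to the construct name carries three substitutions to phenylalanine (T408F, C421F, I555F). A V5 tag is annotated downstream of PAN3, but the record does not show whether it is translated in frame or lies after a stop codon. The lambdaN peptide is a standard RNA-tethering module: it binds BoxB hairpins, so a fusion protein can be recruited artificially to a BoxB-containing reporter mRNA, while the HA tag allows detection or immunoprecipitation. PAN3 is the regulatory subunit of the PAN2-PAN3 deadenylase complex involved in general and miRNA-mediated mRNA turnover. The associated study concerns the PAN3 pseudokinase structure and its interactions with PAN2 and GW182 proteins, which suggests this mutant served to test such interactions, although the record does not state what the three substitutions disrupt.
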