Features (pLannotate 1.2.2; 11 found; start..end, strand, type, name):
     56..2568    +  promoter       Ac5 promoter: Drosophila melanogaster actin 5C promoter
   2588..2653    +  CDS            N (fragment): REGN_LAMBD - Experimental evidence at protein level: Swiss-Prot protein existence level 1. Plays a role as a transcriptional antitermination factor that allows the virus to initiate its lytic phase. Activates expression of the delayed viral early genes by modifying host RNA polymerase (RNAP) into a form that is resistant to termination signals. This antitermination function requires the host NusA protein which serves to stabilize the interaction between antitermination protein N and host RNA polymerase. From Escherichia phage lambda (Bacteriophage lambda).
   2678..2704    +  CDS            3xHA (fragment): three tandem HA epitope tags
   2723..5092    +  CDS            PAN3: PAN3_DROME - Experimental evidence at protein level: Swiss-Prot protein existence level 1. Regulatory subunit of the poly(A)-nuclease (PAN) deadenylation complex, one of two cytoplasmic mRNA deadenylases involved in general and miRNA-mediated mRNA turnover. PAN specifically shortens poly(A) tails of RNA and the activity is stimulated by poly(A)-binding protein (PABP). PAN deadenylation is followed by rapid degradation of the shortened mRNA tails by the CCR4-NOT complex. Deadenylated mRNAs are then degraded by two alternative mechanisms, namely exosome-mediated 3'-5' exonucleolytic degradation,
   5131..5172    +  CDS            V5 tag: epitope tag from simian virus 5
   5272..5406    -  polyA_signal   SV40 poly(A) signal: SV40 polyadenylation signal
   5429..5513    -  CDS            large T antigen (fragment): large T antigen from SV40 (simian virus 40)
   5514..5984    +  CDS            TcR (fragment): tetracycline efflux protein; tet; confers resistance to tetracycline
   6028..6616    -  rep_origin     ori: high-copy-number ColE1/pMB1/pBR322/pUC origin of replication
   6787..7647    -  CDS            AmpR: β-lactamase; bla; confers resistance to ampicillin, carbenicillin, and related antibiotics
   7648..7752    -  promoter       AmpR promoter: bla
>Addgene plasmid #147677 | pAc5.1B-lambdaN-HA-DmPAN3-T408FC421FI555F_U | depositor full sequence | sequence record 290124 | Full Sequence
CTTCAAGGAATTAATTCTATATTCTAAAAACACAAATGATACTTCTAAAAAAAATCATGAATGGCATCAA
CTCTGAATCAAATCTTTGCAGATGCACCTACTTCTCATTTCCACTGTCACATCATTTTTCCAGATCTCGC
TGCCTGTTATGTGGCCCACAAACCAAGACACGTTTTATGGCCATTAAAGCTGGCTGATCGTCGCCAAACA
CCAAATACATATCAATATGTACATTCGAGAAAGAAGCGATCAAAGAAGCGTCTTCGGGCGAGTAGGAGAA
TGCGGAGGAGAAGGAGAACGAGCTGATCTAGTATCTCTCCACAATCCAATGCCAACTGACCAACTGGCCA
TATTCGGAGCAATTTGAAGCCAATTTCCATCGCCTGGCGATCGCTCCATTCTTGGCTATATGTTTTTCAC
CGTTCCCGGGGCCATTTTCAAAGACTCGTCGGTAAGATAAGATTGTGTCACTCGCTGTCTCTCTTCATTT
GTCGAAGAATGCTGAGGAATTTCGCGATGACGTCGGCGAGTATTTTGAAGAATGAGAATAATTTGTATTT
ATACGAAAATCAGTTAGTGGAATTTTCTACAAAAACATGTTATCTATAGATAATTTTGTTGCAAAATATG
TTGACTATGACAAAGATTGTATGTATATACCTTTAATGTATTCTCATTTTCTTATGTATTTATAATGGCA
ATGATGATACTGATGATATTTTAAGATGATGCCAGACCACAGGCTGATTTCTGCGTCTTTTGCCGAACGC
AGTGCATGTGCGGTTGTTGTTTTTTGGAATAGTTTCAATTTTCGGACTGTCCGCTTTGATTTCAGTTTCT
TGGCTTATTCAAAAAGCAAAGTAAAGCCAAAAAAGCGAGATGGCAATACCAAATGCGGCAAAACGGTAGT
GGAAGGAAAGGGGTGCGGGGCAGCGGAAGGAAGGGTGGGGCGGGGCGTGGCGGGGTCTGTGGCTGGGCGC
GACGTCACCGACGTTGGAGCCACTCCTTTGACCATGTGTGCGTGTGTGTATTATTCGTGTCTCGCCACTC
GCCGGTTGTTTTTTTCTTTTTATCTCGCTCTCTCTAGCGCCATCTCGTACGCATGCTCAACGCACCGCAT
GTTGCCGTGTCCTTTATGCGTCATTTTGGCTCGAAATAGGCAATTATTTAAACAAAGATTAGTCAACGAA
AACGCTAAAATAAATAAGTCTACAATATGGTTACTTATTGCCATGTGTGTGCAGCCAACGATAGCAACAA
AAGCAACAACACAGTGGCTTTCCCTCTTTCACTTTTTGTTTGCAAGCGCGTGCGAGCAAGACGGCACGAC
CGGCAAACGCAATTACGCTGACAAAGAGCAGACGAAGTTTTGGCCGAAAAACATCAAGGCGCCTGATACG
AATGCATTTGCAATAACAATTGCGATATTTAATATTGTTTATGAAGCTGTTTGACTTCAAAACACACAAA
AAAAAAAATAAAACAAATTATTTGAAAGAGAATTAGGAATCGGACAGCTTATCGTTACGGGCTAACAGCA
CACCGAGACGAAATAGCTTACCTGACGTCACAGCCTCTGGAAGAACTGCCGCCAAGCAGAGAGAGAGAGA
AAAAGAGGGAGAGCAGCTTAGACCGCATGTGCTTGTGTGTGAGGCGTCTCTCTCTTCGTCTCCTGTTTGC
GCAAACGCATAGACTGCACTGAGAAAATCGATTACCTATTTTTTATGAATGAATATTTGCACTATTACTA
TTCAAAACTATTAAGATAGCAATCACATTCAATAGCCAAATACTATACCACCTGAGCGATGCAACGAAAT
GATCAATTTGAGCAAAAATGCTGCATATTTAGGACGGCATCATTATAGAAATGCTTCTTGCTGTGTACTT
TTCTCTCGTCTGGCAGCTGTTTCGCCGTTATTGTTAAAACCGGCTTAAGTTAGGTGTGTTTTCTACGACT
AGTGATGCCCCTACTAGAAGATGTGTGTTGCACAAATGTCCCTGAATAACCAATTTGAAGTGCAGATAGC
AGTAAACGTAAGCTAATATGAATATTATTTAACTGTAATGTTTTAATATCGCTGGACATTACTAATAAAC
CCACTATAAACACATGTACATATGTATGTTTTGGCATACAATGAGTAGTTGGGGAAAAAATGTGTAAAAG
CACCGTGACCATCACAGCATAAAGATAACCAGCTGAAGTATCGAATATGAGTAACCCCCAAATTGAATCA
CATGCCGCAACTGATAGGACCCATGGAAGTACACTCTTCATGGCGATATACAAGACACACACAAGCACGA
ACACCCAGTTGCGGAGGAAATTCTCCGTAAATGAAAACCCAATCGGCGAACAATTCATACCCATATATGG
TAAAAGTTTTGAACGCGACTTGAGAGCGGAGAGCATTGCGGCTGATAAGGTTTTAGCGCTAAGCGGGCTT
TATAAAACGGGCTGCGGGACCAGTTTTCATATCACTACCGTTTGAGTTCTTGTGCTGTGTGGATACTCCT
CCCGACACAAAGCCGCTCCATCAGCCAGCAGTCGTCTAATCCAGAGACCCCGGATCGGGGTACCAACATG
GACGCACAAACACGACGACGTGAGCGTCGCGCTGAGAAACAAGCTCAATGGAAAGCTGCAAACGGTGGAT
CTCCTCCACATATGGCTTACCCATACGATGTTCCAGATTACGCTCCTCCAAGCTTGAATTCTATGTGCTC
GACTTATGGACTCTTATCTTTTGAGTTTTCAGATACGGCTGCTATGGATCCAATTTTCTTCTCGCCAACG
AATGGAATACCGTCAGAGAGTAAACTCGCCACTTATATGAATCGACAGAATGTCGCCACACCGAGCGGTT
ATGGGCTGAATAACGGGTTCTCACTACTTAATTTGGATTCGCCCCTAAATAAAAAGTCCCAGGTCACGCC
GCAGTCGCCCGAGTTCATTCCAACGCGCCTTGGCTCGACGCCCAACTTCTATGCACCATATCACAACGCG
CCCATGCAATTAAGTAATGGGCTCAATGGCGTCAATGGGTTAACAGCCGCCGCAGCAGCAGCAGCAGCAG
CCGCCGCCGCCGCCGCAGCAGCAGTTCCCTCCTCCACGTCATCGGCGTCCTCCGCCTCGGTGACCATCAG
CAAAACGGCCAACGGTGGCGCCTCCATGCTCGCCCTGCAAAAGACCGCATCCATCGCCTCTGTAACCATC
GCACAACAGCAGCCACAGCATCCACAGAAACAGCAACAGCATCCGCCGTCGGTGGGCGGAGGAGCTGTGT
CCGCCGCCTCCGCCCCCATTGCCATTAGTGGCGCTCCACCGAATCCCGCCGCAGCTCCGTTCGTCAGCAG
CATGTCCGCTCAGACGCCGCTCAAGGGGAGGGGCGCCATGATGCGCCAGGAATCACCAACGGCAGCCATG
ATTTCGGGCGCAGGGCCAGGTGAGAAGTCGCCACCGCACGGGATGACGCCGCACGGAGCATCGCCCATAC
CATCAGCGCTGCCCACCAGCGTGCACCAGGAGAACGTAGGCGGCACCATATACTTCTATCCGACTGCCAA
CGCACAGAACAGCCAGCCCGTCGTCAATTCCATGGTGGTGGATGGAACGCATCCGGCTCTCCATGGCGTG
AGTGCTGTGGCGCCGATGAGTGCGGGCGTTCCGGCGGCCATGATGTACACGGGGCATGTGTATCCGGGAC
CGTCCTCCAACGTGGTCACCATGCAGCCAAAGACGCTGCTGGAGTCGGCCTTCTTTATGCCCGACGAGAT
GCGCGCCGAAGTCCTCGCCCGCAACGAGATCTCTAACCTGATCATGGACGCAGCGGAGGCTGCGCAGCAC
GCTCTACCGCTGGAGGTGGAGAACTACCATGCCCTGTATCCACTGGAACCGCCGGCGCAGCCGTTGCACG
CCAAGCTCACGTTCCCCGCCACCTTCTATAGGGCCACGCACAACACGACGGGCTACAAGTACTTCCTGCG
AAGAATACATGGTTTCCGCCTGCAGTCGACCAAGTGCATGACGCTGGTGGAGATGTGGAAGAAGCTGCAG
CACACGAATGTGGTACAACTGCGTGAGGTGTTCACGACGAAAGCATTTGGTGATAACTCTTTAGTATTAG
TGTACGACTATCATCCCGGCTCACAAACATTACTGGCCAAATACTTCACTCCGGCGCCAGAGACCAACGG
GTACACTGATCCATTCCAAGGCGAGGCCCGCCCCTTCAGTCATAAGAGTAACATGCAGCGAACGAGCAAT
GGACCGCTGCTACCGGAGGCCACCATCTGGTCGATCATCATGCAGCTGACCGCCGGCTTAAAAGCCATCC
ACCATGCCGGTCTTGCCTGCAAGGTTCTGGATCCCACAAAGATTTTCGTGACGGGCAAGCGTGTACGGTT
TAGCTCATGCTGCATTTCGGATATAACGCAATTCGATCCGAATGCATCCAATCCCTTGGCGCTGGTTAAT
ATGCATCAGCAGGACGATCTGACCGCTTTGGGTCGCTTAGTATTAGCTTTGGCCTGCCGCTGTCTTCAAT
CCGTGCAACGCGACAATGTCCAGTCCAGCATCGATATGGTCACGCGAAACTACTCCACCGATCTGCGAAA
CTTTATTGTTTACCTCTTCACCACCAATAATCGTCGCTCCGTGACCGACCTGATGCCGATGATTGGTGCC
CGCTTCTATACGCAACTGGATGCACTGCAGAGCAAAATTGATATGCAGGAGGACGAGTTGGCCAAGGAGA
TGGAGAACGGGCGGTTATATCGCATTTTGGTCAAACTTAATAGCATCAACGAGCGACCCGACTTTAATCT
GGACTGCACTTGGTCTGAGACTGGTGATAGATACATGTTGAAATTATTCCGTGATTATTTGTTCCATTCC
GTCACTGAGGATGGCCGGCCCTGGCTAGATCACGCACACATTGTACAATGCCTCAACAAGCTGGATGCTG
GCTCCATAGAGCGCGTGCAACTGATGTCCCGCGACGAGCAATCGGTACTCATCGTCTCCTATGCTGAACT
CAAGAATTGTCTGGAGAACGCCTTCTCCGAACTGATGTCAAGTGCGGCCAACTGAGCGGCCGCTCGAGTC
TAGAGGGCCCGCGGTTCGAAGGTAAGCCTATCCCTAACCCTCTCCTCGGTCTCGATTCTACGCGTACCGG
TCATCATCACCATCACCATTGAGTTTAAACCCGCTGATCAGCCTCGACTGTGCCTTCTAAGGCCTGAGCT
CGCTGATCAGCCTCGATCGAGGATCCAGACATGATAAGATACATTGATGAGTTTGGACAAACCACAACTA
GAATGCAGTGAAAAAAATGCTTTATTTGTGAAATTTGTGATGCTATTGCTTTATTTGTAACCATTATAAG
CTGCAATAAACAAGTTAACAACAACAATTGCATTCATTTTATGTTTCAGGTTCAGGGGGAGGTGTGGGAG
GTTTTTTAAAGCAAGTAAAACCTCTACAAATGTGGTATGGCTGATTATGATCAGTCGACCGATGCCCTTG
AGAGCCTTCAACCCAGTCAGCTCCTTCCGGTGGGCGCGGGGCATGACTATCGTCGCCGCACTTATGACTG
TCTTCTTTATCATGCAACTCGTAGGACAGGTGCCGGCAGCGCTCTGGGTCATTTTCGGCGAGGACCGCTT
TCGCTGGAGCGCGACGATGATCGGCCTGTCGCTTGCGGTATTCGGAATCTTGCACGCCCTCGCTCAAGCC
TTCGTCACTGGTCCCGCCACCAAACGTTTCGGCGAGAAGCAGGCCATTATCGCCGGCATGGCGGCCGACG
CGCTGGGCTACGTCTTGCTGGCGTTCGCGACGCGAGGCTGGATGGCCTTCCCCATTATGATTCTTCTCGC
TTCCGGCGGCATCGGGATGCCCGCGTTGCAGGCCATGCTGTCCAGGCAGGTAGATGACGACCATCAGGGA
CAGCTTCAAGGATCGCTCGCGGCTCTTACCAGCCAGCAAAAGGCCAGGAACCGTAAAAAGGCCGCGTTGC
TGGCGTTTTTCCATAGGCTCCGCCCCCCTGACGAGCATCACAAAAATCGACGCTCAAGTCAGAGGTGGCG
AAACCCGACAGGACTATAAAGATACCAGGCGTTTCCCCCTGGAAGCTCCCTCGTGCGCTCTCCTGTTCCG
ACCCTGCCGCTTACCGGATACCTGTCCGCCTTTCTCCCTTCGGGAAGCGTGGCGCTTTCTCAATGCTCAC
GCTGTAGGTATCTCAGTTCGGTGTAGGTCGTTCGCTCCAAGCTGGGCTGTGTGCACGAACCCCCCGTTCA
GCCCGACCGCTGCGCCTTATCCGGTAACTATCGTCTTGAGTCCAACCCGGTAAGACACGACTTATCGCCA
CTGGCAGCAGCCACTGGTAACAGGATTAGCAGAGCGAGGTATGTAGGCGGTGCTACAGAGTTCTTGAAGT
GGTGGCCTAACTACGGCTACACTAGAAGGACAGTATTTGGTATCTGCGCTCTGCTGAAGCCAGTTACCTT
CGGAAAAAGAGTTGGTAGCTCTTGATCCGGCAAACAAACCACCGCTGGTAGCGGTGGTTTTTTTGTTTGC
AAGCAGCAGATTACGCGCAGAAAAAAAGGATCTCAAGAAGATCCTTTGATCTTTTCTACGGGGTCTGACG
CTCAGTGGAACGAAAACTCACGTTAAGGGATTTTGGTCATGAGATTATCAAAAAGGATCTTCACCTAGAT
CCTTTTAAATTAAAAATGAAGTTTTAAATCAATCTAAAGTATATATGAGTAAACTTGGTCTGACAGTTAC
CAATGCTTAATCAGTGAGGCACCTATCTCAGCGATCTGTCTATTTCGTTCATCCATAGTTGCCTGACTCC
CCGTCGTGTAGATAACTACGATACGGGAGGGCTTACCATCTGGCCCCAGTGCTGCAATGATACCGCGAGA
CCCACGCTCACCGGCTCCAGATTTATCAGCAATAAACCAGCCAGCCGGAAGGGCCGAGCGCAGAAGTGGT
CCTGCAACTTTATCCGCCTCCATCCAGTCTATTAATTGTTGCCGGGAAGCTAGAGTAAGTAGTTCGCCAG
TTAATAGTTTGCGCAACGTTGTTGCCATTGCTGCAGGCATCGTGGTGTCACGCTCGTCGTTTGGTATGGC
TTCATTCAGCTCCGGTTCCCAACGATCAAGGCGAGTTACATGATCCCCCATGTTGTGCAAAAAAGCGGTT
AGCTCCTTCGGTCCTCCGATCGTTGTCAGAAGTAAGTTGGCCGCAGTGTTATCACTCATGGTTATGGCAG
CACTGCATAATTCTCTTACTGTCATGCCATCCGTAAGATGCTTTTCTGTGACTGGTGAGTACTCAACCAA
GTCATTCTGAGAATAGTGTATGCGGCGACCGAGTTGCTCTTGCCCGGCGTCAACACGGGATAATACCGCG
CCACATAGCAGAACTTTAAAAGTGCTCATCATTGGAAAACGTTCTTCGGGGCGAAAACTCTCAAGGATCT
TACCGCTGTTGAGATCCAGTTCGATGTAACCCACTCGTGCACCCAACTGATCTTCAGCATCTTTTACTTT
CACCAGCGTTTCTGGGTGAGCAAAAACAGGAAGGCAAAATGCCGCAAAAAAGGGAATAAGGGCGACACGG
AAATGTTGAATACTCATACTCTTCCTTTTTCAATATTATTGAAGCATTTATCAGGGTTATTGTCTCATGA
GCGGATACATATTTGAATGTATTTAGAAAAATAAACAAATAGGGGTTCCGCGCACATTTCCCCGAAAAGT
GCCACCTGACGTCTAAGAAACCATTATTATCATGACATTAACCTATAAAAATAGGCGTATCACGAGGCCC
TTTCGT
